Addgene plasmid #72162: Sema5b-Fc-His
Purpose: Expresses the extracellular region of the Sema5B protein, C-terminally fused to the Fc region of human IgG1 + 6X histidine tag.
Depositing lab: Woj Wojtowicz. Depositing organization: University of California, Berkeley. Publication: An extracellular biochemical screen reveals that FLRTs and Unc5s mediate neuronal subtype recognition in the retina. Visser JJ, Cheng Y, Perry SC, Chastain AB, Parsa B, Masri SS, Ray TA, Kay JN, Wojtowicz WM. Elife. 2015 Dec 3;4. pii: e08149. doi: 10.7554/eLife.08149. PubMed 26633812.
Backbone
  Vector backbone: pCMVi-SV40ori
  Vector type: Mammalian Expression
Growth in bacteria
  Bacterial resistance: Ampicillin, 100 μg/mL
  Growth temperature: 37°C
  Growth strain: DH5alpha
  Copy number: High Copy
Gene/Insert
  Gene/Insert name: Sema5b (alt names: Semaphorin 5B; SemG; Semag; NCBI gene ID 20357; Reference sequence NM_013661.2)
  Species: M. musculus (mouse)
  Insert size (bp): 2928
  Entrez Gene: Sema5b (a.k.a. AI893641, SemG, Semag, mKIAA1445)
  Promoter: CMV
  Tag / fusion protein: Fc-His (C terminal on backbone)
  Cloning method: Restriction Enzyme; 5′ cloning site NotI (not destroyed); 3′ cloning site AscI (not destroyed)
  Sequencing primers: 5′ GTCAGAGGTAACTCCCGTTGC; 3′ ATCATGAGGGTGTCCTTG
Terms and licenses: Academic/Nonprofit Terms; Industry Terms: Not Available to Industry
How to cite: Sema5b-Fc-His was a gift from Woj Wojtowicz (Addgene plasmid # 72162 ; http://n2t.net/addgene:72162 ; RRID:Addgene_72162)
