[The description below was written by a language model from this plasmid's Addgene catalogue record and pLannotate feature annotations shown in this document.]
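Description:
Sema5b-Fc-His is a mammalian expression plasmid built on the pCMVi-SV40ori backbone for producing a soluble, tagged form of the mouse semaphorin 5B ectodomain. The roughly 2.9 kb insert encodes the extracellular region of Sema5b and sits between NotI and AscI sites, both of which are retained. It is placed in frame with a backbone-encoded C-terminal fusion made up of the Fc region of human IgG1 followed by a 6X histidine tag. Transcription is driven by the human cytomegalovirus immediate early enhancer and promoter. CMV intron A lies upstream of the coding sequence, an arrangement commonly used to boost expression, and an SV40 polyadenylation signal terminates the transcript. The automated annotation labels the insert as a fragment of rat Sema5a. This is most likely a homology-based match to a related family member, since the catalogue entry identifies the gene as mouse Sema5b.

In bacteria the plasmid is maintained at high copy through a ColE1/pUC-type origin and selected with ampicillin via the β-lactamase gene. The backbone also carries an f1 origin and remnant fragments of rop, bom and lacZα. An SV40 enhancer/early promoter region is present as well and, as the backbone name suggests, supplies the SV40 origin, which allows episomal amplification in cells expressing large T antigen. No mammalian selection marker is annotated, which fits transient transfection.

The Fc portion dimerises the ectodomain and allows capture or detection with Fc-binding reagents, and the His tag permits metal-affinity purification. The associated publication describes an extracellular biochemical screen for neuronal recognition interactions in the retina, so the construct most likely served to make secreted recombinant protein for binding assays of that kind.
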