Features (pLannotate 1.2.2; 14 found; start..end, strand, type, name):
     25..408     +  enhancer       CMV enhancer: human cytomegalovirus immediate early enhancer
    410..609     +  promoter       CMV promoter: human cytomegalovirus (CMV) immediate early promoter
    748..1573    +  intron         CMV intron A: human cytomegalovirus intron A (Chapman et al., 1991)
   1622..4537    +  CDS            Sema5a (fragment): SEM5A_RAT - Experimental evidence at protein level: Swiss-Prot protein existence level 1. Bifunctional axonal guidance cue regulated by sulfated proteoglycans; attractive effects result from interactions with heparan sulfate proteoglycans (HSPGs), while the inhibitory effects depend on interactions with chondroitin sulfate proteoglycans (CSPGs). Ligand for receptor PLXNB3. In glioma cells, SEMA5A stimulation of PLXNB3 results in the disassembly of F-actin stress fibers, disruption of focal adhesions and cellular collapse as well as inhibition of cell migration and invasion through ARHGDIA-medi
   4547..5227    +  CDS            IGHG1 (fragment): IGHG1_HUMAN - Experimental evidence at protein level: Swiss-Prot protein existence level 1. Constant region of immunoglobulin heavy chains. Immunoglobulins, also known as antibodies, are membrane-bound or secreted glycoproteins produced by B lymphocytes. In the recognition phase of humoral immunity, the membrane-bound immunoglobulins serve as receptors which, upon binding of a specific antigen, trigger the clonal expansion and differentiation of B lymphocytes into immunoglobulins- secreting plasma cells. Secreted immunoglobulins mediate the effector phase of humoral immunity, which results in
   5277..5398    +  polyA_signal   SV40 poly(A) signal: SV40 polyadenylation signal
   5607..6195    -  rep_origin     ori: high-copy-number ColE1/pMB1/pBR322/pUC origin of replication
   6366..7226    -  CDS            AmpR: β-lactamase; bla; confers resistance to ampicillin, carbenicillin, and related antibiotics
   7227..7331    -  promoter       AmpR promoter: bla
   7426..7461    +  CDS            rop (fragment): Rop protein, which maintains plasmids at low copy number; rop
   7484..7814    +  promoter       SV40 promoter: SV40 enhancer and early promoter
   7937..8036    +  misc_feature   bom (fragment): basis of mobility region from pBR322
   8064..8492    -  rep_origin     f1 ori (sequence partly withheld): f1 bacteriophage origin of replication; arrow indicates direction of (+) strand synthesis
   8496..8653    -  CDS            lacZα (fragment): LacZα fragment of β-galactosidase; lacZ fragment
>Addgene plasmid #72162 | Sema5b-Fc-His | depositor full sequence | sequence record 138692 | Full sequence
GTCGAGGTCTCGACGGTATCGATTGACATTGATTATTGACTAGCTAGTTATTAATAGTAATCAATTACGG
GGTCATTAGTTCATAGCCCATATATGGAGTTCCGCGTTACATAACTTACGGTAAATGGCCCGCCTGGCTG
ACCGCCCAACGACCCCCGCCCATTGACGTCAATAATGACGTATGTTCCCATAGTAACGCCAATAGGGACT
TTCCATTGACGTCAATGGGTGGAGTATTTACGGTAAACTGCCCACTTGGCAGTACATCAAGTGTATCATA
TGCCAAGTCCGCCCCCTATTGACGTCAATGACGGTAAATGGCCCGCCTGGCATTATGCCCAGTACATGAC
CTTACGGGACTTTCCTACTTGGCAGTACATCTACGTATTAGTCATCGCTATTACCATGGTGATGCGGTTT
TGGCAGTACACCAATGGGCGTGGATAGCGGTTTGACTCACGGGGATTTCCAAGTCTCCACCCCATTGACG
TCAATGGGAGTTTGTTTTGGCACCAAAATCAACGGGACTTTCCAAAATGTCGTAATAACCCCGCCCCGTT
GACGCAAATGGGCGGTAGGCGTGTACGGTGGGAGGTCTATATAAGCAGAGCTCGTTTAGTGAACCGTCAG
ATCGCCTGGAGACGCCATCCACGCTGTTTTGACCTCCATAGAAGACACCGGGACCGATCCAGCCTCCGCG
GCCGGGAACGGTGCATTGGAACGCGGATTCCCCGTGCCAAGAGTGACGTAAGTACCGCCTATAGACTCTA
TAGGCACACCCCTTTGGCTCTTATGCATGCTATACTGTTTTTGGCTTGGGGCCTATACACCCCCGCTTCC
ATATGCTATAGGTGATGGTATAGCTTAGCCTATAGGTGTGGGTTATTGACCATTATTGACCACTCCCCTA
TTGGTGACGATACTTTCCATTACTAATCCATAACATGGCTCTTTGCCACAACTATCTCTATTGGCTATAT
GCCAATACTCTGTCCTTCAGAGACTGACACGGACTCTGTATTTTTACAGGATGGGGTCCCATTTATTATT
TACAAATTCACATATACAACAACGCCGTCCCCCGTGCCCGCAGTTTTTATTAAACATAGCGTGGGATCTC
CACGCGAATCTCGGGTACGTGTTCCGGACATGGGCTCTTCTCCGGTAGCGGCGGAGCTTCCACATCCGAG
CCCTGGTCCCATGCCTCCAGCGGCTCATGGTCGCTCGGCAGCTCCTTGCTCCTAACAGTGGAGGCCAGAC
TTAGGCACAGCACAATGCCCACCACCACCAGTGTGCCGCACAAGGCCGTGGCGGTAGGGTATGTGTCTGA
AAATGAGCTCGGAGATTGGGCTCGCACCGCTGACGCAGATGGAAGACTTAAGGCAGCGGCAGAAGAAGAT
GCAGGCAGCTGAGTTGTTGTATTCTGATAAGAGTCAGAGGTAACTCCCGTTGCGGTGCTGTTAACGGTGG
AGGGCAGTGTAGTCTGAGCAGTACTCGTTGCTGCCGCGCGCGCCACCAGACATAATAGCTGACAGACTAA
CAGACTGTTCCTTTCCATGGGTCTTTTCTGCAGAAGCTTGAATTCTCGAGGATCCGCGGCCGCGCCACCA
TGGTAGTCCCAGGACCCCTGGCTCTCTCGCTGTTGCTGTCCAGCCTCACCCTGCTGGTGTCCCACCTCTC
CAGCTCCCAGGACATTGCCAGTGAGTCCAGCAGTGAGCAACAGATGTGCACGCGGAGGGAGCACCCCATC
GTGGCCTTTGAAGATCTGAAGCCGTGGGTCTTTAACTTCACCTACCCTGGAGTCCGGGATTTCTCCCAGC
TTGCTCTTGATCCCTCGAGGAATCAGCTCATCGTGGGAGCCAGGAACTACCTCTTCAGACTCAGCCTCGC
CAATGTCTCCCTCCTTCAGGCTACAGAGTGGGCCTCCAGTGAGGACACGCGCCGCTCCTGCCAGAGCAAA
GGGAAAACGGAGGAGGAGTGTCAGAACTATGTACGAGTCCTGATTGTTTCCGGCCGGAAGGTGTTCATGT
GCGGTACCAATGCCTTTTCCCCAGTGTGCTCCAGCAGACAGGTAGGGAACCTCAGCCGGACTATTGAGAA
GATCAACGGTGTGGCCCGGTGCCCCTATGACCCACGCCACAACTCTACAGCCGTCATCTCCTCTCAGGGG
GAGCTCTATGCAGCCACAGTCATTGACTTCTCCGGTCGGGACCCAGCCATCTACCGCAGCCTGGGCAGTG
GGCCACCGCTTCGCACTGCCCAGTATAACTCCAAATGGCTCAATGAGCCAAATTTTGTGGCAGCCTTTGA
CATCGGGCTGTTTGCGTATTTCTTCCTTCGGGAGAATGCCGTGGAGCATGATTGTGGGCGCACTGTGTAC
TCTCGGGTGGCCCGGGTGTGCAAGAATGATGTAGGTGGCCGTTTCCTGCTGGAGGACACGTGGACCACAT
TCATGAAGGCCCGGCTCAACTGCTCCCGCCCGGGAGAGGTCCCCTTCTACTATAATGAGCTGCAGAGTGC
CTTCCATCTGCCCGAGCAGGACCTCATCTATGGCGTCTTCACCACTAACGTAAACAGCATTGCGGCTTCT
GCTGTCTGCGCCTTCAACCTCAGTGCCATCTCCAAGGCTTTCAATGGCCCATTTCGTTACCAGGAAAACC
CCAGGGCTGCCTGGCTCCCAATCGCCAATCCCATCCCCAATTTCCAGTGTGGCACTCTGCCGGAGACTGG
CCCCAACGAGAACCTCACGGAGCGCAGCCTGCAGGACGCACAGCGGCTCTTCCTGATGAGCGAAGCTGTG
CAGCCAGTGACACCAGAGCCCTGTGTCACCCAGGACAGCGTCCGCTTCTCACATCTCGTGGTAGACCTTG
TGCAAGCTAAGGACACGCTCTATCACGTACTCTACATAGGCACGGAGTCGGGTACCATCCTGAAAGCGCT
GTCCACGGCCAGCCGCAGCCTCCGTGGCTGCTACCTGGAGGAGCTACATGTGCTGCCTCCTGGGCGCCTT
GAACCTCTGCGGAGCCTGCGCATCCTGCACAGCGCGCGTGCGCTCTTCGTGGGATTGAGCGACAGGGTGC
TGCGGGTCCCACTGGAGAGGTGTTCGGCCTATCATAGCCAGGGGGCATGCCTGGGAGCACGGGACCCATA
CTGCGGCTGGGATGGGAAGCGGCAACTTTGCAGCACGCTTGAAGACAGTTCCAACATGAGCCTGTGGATC
CAGAACATCACAACCTGTCCTGTACGAAATGTGACACGGGATGGGGGCTTCGGCCCATGGTCACCATGGA
AACCGTGTGAGCACTTAGATGGAGACAACTCGGGTTCTTGCCTGTGCCGGGCCAGATCCTGTGACTCCCC
AAGGCCTCGCTGTGGGGGCCTCGAGTGCCTGGGGCCATCCATCCATATTGCCAATTGCTCCAGGAATGGG
GCGTGGACCGCATGGTCATCGTGGGCTCAGTGCAGCACGTCCTGTGGGATCGGCTTCCAGGTCCGTCAGC
GAAGTTGCAGCAACCCGGCGCCCCGCCATGGGGGCCGCATTTGCGTGGGCAAGAGCCGGGAGGAGCGGTT
CTGTAATGAAAATACACCTTGCCCAGTGCCCATCTTCTGGGCTTCCTGGGGTTCCTGGAGCAAGTGCAGC
AACAACTGTGGAGGCGGCGTGCAGTCGCGACGCCGTTCTTGCGAGAATGGCAACTCGTGCCCGGGTTGCG
GCGTGGAGTTCAAGACCTGCAACCCCGAGGCTTGCCCGGAAGTGCGACGCAACACACCCTGGACGCCCTG
GCTGCCCGTGAACGTGACCCAGGGTGGAGCGCGCCAGGAGCAGCGATTCCGCTTCACCTGCCGCGCGCCG
CTGCCGGACCCGCACGGTCTGCAGTTCGGCAAGAGGAGGACAGAGACCAGGACTTGCCCGGCAGACGGCA
CCGGAGCCTGCGACACCGACGCCCTGGTGGAGGATCTCCTGCGCAGCGGGAGCACGTCACCACACACTCT
GAACGGAGGCTGGGCCACCTGGGGCCCGTGGTCATCCTGCTCCCGGGACTGCGAGCTGGGCTTCCGCGTC
CGCAAGAGAACTTGTACCAACCCGGAGCCTCGCAACGGGGGCTTGCCCTGCGTGGGAGACGCTGCGGAGT
ACCAAGACTGCAACCCACAGGCTTGCCCAGTGCGGGGTGCTTGGTCCTGCTGGACCGCATGGTCCCAGTG
CTCAGCATCCTGCGGTGGTGGCCACTATCAACGCACCCGTTCCTGCACCAGCCCCGCCCCATCCCCAGGT
GAGGACATCTGCCTCGGCCTGCACACGGAGGAGGCCCTATGTTCAACACAGGCCTGCCCAGAAGGCTGGT
CACTGTGGTCTGAGTGGGGTGTCTGCACTGAGGATGGGGCCCAGAGCCGGAGCCGGAGCTGTGAGGAGCT
TCTCCCAGGACCAGGTGCCTGTGTTGGCAACAGCAGCCAGAGCCGGCCCTGCCCCTACAGTGAGATTCCT
GTCATCCTACCTGCTTCCAGTGTGGAGGAGACCACCAGCTGTGGAGGGTTCAATCTCGGCGCGCCTGACA
AAACTCACACATGCCCACCGTGCCCAGCACCTGAACTCCTGGGGGGACCGTCAGTCTTCCTCTTCCCCCC
AAAACCCAAGGACACCCTCATGATCTCCCGGACCCCTGAGGTCACATGCGTGGTGGTGGACGTGAGCCAC
GAAGACCCTGAGGTCAAGTTCAACTGGTACGTGGACGGCGTGGAGGTGCATAATGCCAAGACAAAGCCGC
GGGAGGAGCAGTACAACAGCACGTACCGTGTGGTCAGCGTCCTCACCGTCCTGCACCAGGACTGGCTGAA
TGGCAAGGAGTACAAGTGCAAGGTCTCCAACAAAGCCCTCCCAGCCCCCATCGAGAAAACCATCTCCAAA
GCCAAAGGGCAGCCCCGAGAACCACAGGTGTATACCCTGCCCCCATCCCGGGATGAGCTGACCAAGAACC
AGGTCAGCCTGACCTGCCTGGTCAAAGGCTTCTATCCCAGCGACATCGCCGTGGAGTGGGAGAGCAATGG
GCAGCCGGAGAACAACTACAAGACCACGCCTCCCGTGCTGGACTCCGACGGCTCCTTCTTCCTCTACAGC
AAGCTCACCGTGGACAAGAGCAGGTGGCAGCAGGGGAACGTCTTCTCATGCTCCGTGATGCATGAGGCTC
TGCACAACCACTACACGCAGAAGAGCCTCTCCCTGTCTCCGGGTAAAGGCGGCCATCATCACCATCACCA
TTAATCTAGAGATCTTATTAAAGCAGAACTTGTTTATTGCAGCTTATAATGGTTACAAATAAAGCAATAG
CATCACAAATTTCACAAATAAAGCATTTTTTTCACTGCATTCTAGTTGTGGTTTGTCCAAACTCATCAAT
GTATCTTATCATGTCTGGTCGACTCTAGCTAGACTCTTCCGCTTCCTCGCTCACTGACTCGCTGCGCTCG
GTCGTTCGGCTGCGGCGAGCGGTATCAGCTCACTCAAAGGCGGTAATACGGTTATCCACAGAATCAGGGG
ATAACGCAGGAAAGAACATGTGAGCAAAAGGCCAGCAAAAGGCCAGGAACCGTAAAAAGGCCGCGTTGCT
GGCGTTTTTCCATAGGCTCCGCCCCCCTGACGAGCATCACAAAAATCGACGCTCAAGTCAGAGGTGGCGA
AACCCGACAGGACTATAAAGATACCAGGCGTTTCCCCCTGGAAGCTCCCTCGTGCGCTCTCCTGTTCCGA
CCCTGCCGCTTACCGGATACCTGTCCGCCTTTCTCCCTTCGGGAAGCGTGGCGCTTTCTCATAGCTCACG
CTGTAGGTATCTCAGTTCGGTGTAGGTCGTTCGCTCCAAGCTGGGCTGTGTGCACGAACCCCCCGTTCAG
CCCGACCGCTGCGCCTTATCCGGTAACTATCGTCTTGAGTCCAACCCGGTAAGACACGACTTATCGCCAC
TGGCAGCAGCCACTGGTAACAGGATTAGCAGAGCGAGGTATGTAGGCGGTGCTACAGAGTTCTTGAAGTG
GTGGCCTAACTACGGCTACACTAGAAGAACAGTATTTGGTATCTGCGCTCTGCTGAAGCCAGTTACCTTC
GGAAAAAGAGTTGGTAGCTCTTGATCCGGCAAACAAACCACCGCTGGTAGCGGTGGTTTTTTTGTTTGCA
AGCAGCAGATTACGCGCAGAAAAAAAGGATCTCAAGAAGATCCTTTGATCTTTTCTACGGGGTCTGACGC
TCAGTGGAACGAAAACTCACGTTAAGGGATTTTGGTCATGAGATTATCAAAAAGGATCTTCACCTAGATC
CTTTTAAATTAAAAATGAAGTTTTAAATCAATCTAAAGTATATATGAGTAAACTTGGTCTGACAGTTACC
AATGCTTAATCAGTGAGGCACCTATCTCAGCGATCTGTCTATTTCGTTCATCCATAGTTGCCTGACTCCC
CGTCGTGTAGATAACTACGATACGGGAGGGCTTACCATCTGGCCCCAGTGCTGCAATGATACCGCGAGAC
CCACGCTCACCGGCTCCAGATTTATCAGCAATAAACCAGCCAGCCGGAAGGGCCGAGCGCAGAAGTGGTC
CTGCAACTTTATCCGCCTCCATCCAGTCTATTAATTGTTGCCGGGAAGCTAGAGTAAGTAGTTCGCCAGT
TAATAGTTTGCGCAACGTTGTTGCCATTGCTACAGGCATCGTGGTGTCACGCTCGTCGTTTGGTATGGCT
TCATTCAGCTCCGGTTCCCAACGATCAAGGCGAGTTACATGATCCCCCATGTTGTGCAAAAAAGCGGTTA
GCTCCTTCGGTCCTCCGATCGTTGTCAGAAGTAAGTTGGCCGCAGTGTTATCACTCATGGTTATGGCAGC
ACTGCATAATTCTCTTACTGTCATGCCATCCGTAAGATGCTTTTCTGTGACTGGTGAGTACTCAACCAAG
TCATTCTGAGAATAGTGTATGCGGCGACCGAGTTGCTCTTGCCCGGCGTCAATACGGGATAATACCGCGC
CACATAGCAGAACTTTAAAAGTGCTCATCATTGGAAAACGTTCTTCGGGGCGAAAACTCTCAAGGATCTT
ACCGCTGTTGAGATCCAGTTCGATGTAACCCACTCGTGCACCCAACTGATCTTCAGCATCTTTTACTTTC
ACCAGCGTTTCTGGGTGAGCAAAAACAGGAAGGCAAAATGCCGCAAAAAAGGGAATAAGGGCGACACGGA
AATGTTGAATACTCATACTCTTCCTTTTTCAATATTATTGAAGCATTTATCAGGGTTATTGTCTCATGAG
CGGATACATATTTGAATGTATTTAGAAAAATAAACAAATAGGGGTTCCGCGCACATTTCCCCGAAAAGTG
CCACCTGACGTCTAAGAAACCATTATTATCATGACATTAACCTATAAAAATAGGCGTATCACGAGGCCCT
TTCGTCTCGCGCGTTTCGGTGATGACGGTGAAAACCTCTGACACATGCAGCTCCCGGAGGAATGTGTGTC
AGTTAGGGTGTGGAAAGTCCCCAGGCTCCCCAGGCAGGCAGAAGTATGCAAAGCATGCATCTCAATTAGT
CAGCAACCAGGTGTGGAAAGTCCCCAGGCTCCCCAGCAGGCAGAAGTATGCAAAGCATGCATCTCAATTA
GTCAGCAACCATAGTCCCGCCCCTAACTCCGCCCATCCCGCCCCTAACTCCGCCCAGTTCCGCCCATTCT
CCGCCCCATGGCTGACTAATTTTTTTTATTTATGCAGAGGCCGAGGCCGCCTCTGCCTCTGAGCTATTCC
AGAAGTAGTGAGGAGGCTTTTTTGGAGGCCTAGGCTTTTGCAAAAAGCTCCCGGGAGCTTGTATATCCAT
TTTCGTCCCGGAGACGGTCACAGCTTGTCTGTAAGCGGATGCCGGGAGCAGACAAGCCCGTCAGGGCGCG
TCAGCGGGTGTTGGCGGGTGTCGGGGCTGGCTTAACTATGCGGCATCAGAGCAGATTGTACTGAGAGTGC
ACCATATGCGGTGTGAAATACCGCACAGATGCGTAAGGAGAAAATACCGCATCAGGAAATTGTAAGCGTT
AATATTTTGTTAAAATTCGCGTTAAATTTTTGTTAAATCAGCTCATTTTTTAACCAATAGGCCGAAATCG
GCAAAATCCCTTATAAATCAAAAGAATAGACCGAGATAGGGT
[37 nt withheld, positions 8163-8199]
AAAGAACGTGGACTCCAACGTCAAAGG
[49 nt withheld, positions 8227-8275]
T
[91 nt withheld, positions 8277-8367]
G
[124 nt withheld, positions 8369-8492]
CCATTCGCCATTCAGGCTGCGCAACTGTTGGGAAGGGCGATCGGTGCGGGCCTCTTCGCTATTACGCCAG
CTGGCGAAAGGGGGATGTGCTGCAAGGCGATTAAGTTGGGTAACGCCAGGGTTTTCCCAGTCACGACGTT
GTAAAACGACGGCCAGTGAATT
