>Addgene plasmid #72162 | Sema5b-Fc-His | addgene partial sequence | sequence record 138689 | SV40pA-R 5'-GAAATTTGTGATGCTATTGC-3'
ATAAGATCTCTAGATTAATGGTGATGGTGATGATGGCCGCCTTTACCCGGAGACAGGGAGAGGCTCTTCT
GCGTGTAGTGGTTGTGCAGAGCCTCATGCATCACGGAGCATGAGAAGACGTTCCCCTGCTGCCACCTGCT
CTTGTCCACGGTGAGCTTGCTGTAGAGGAAGAAGGAGCCGTCGGAGTCCAGCACGGGAGGCGTGGTCTTG
TAGTTGTTCTCCGGCTGCCCATTGCTCTCCCACTCCACGGCGATGTCGCTGGGATAGAAGCCTTTGACCA
GGCAGGTCAGGCTGACCTGGTTCTTGGTCAGCTCATCCCGGGATGGGGGCAGGGTATACACCTGTGGTTC
TCGGGGCTGCCCTTTGGCTTTGGAGATGGTTTTCTCGATGGGGGCTGGGAGGGCTTTGTTGGAGACCTTG
CACTTGTACTCCTTGCCATTCAGCCAGTCCTGGTGCAGGACGGTGAGGACGCTGACCACACGGTACGTGC
TGTTGTACTGCTCCTCCCGCGGCTTTGTCTTGGCATTATGCACCTCCACGCCGTCCACGTACCAGTTGAA
CTTGACCTCAGGGTCTTCGTGGCTCACGTCCACCACCACGCATGTGACCTCAGGGGTCCGGGAGATCATG
AGGGTGTCCTTGGGTTTTGGGGGGAAGAGGAAGACTGACGGTCCCCCCAGGAGTTCAGGTGCTGGGCACG
GTGGGCATGTGTGAGTTTTGTCAGGCGCGCCGAGATTGAACCCTCCACAGCTGGTGGTCTCCTCCACACT
GGAAGCAGGTAGGATGACAGGAATCTCACTGTA
