>Addgene plasmid #72162 | Sema5b-Fc-His | addgene partial sequence | sequence record 138691 | pMRB101-F 5'-aagatgcaggcagctgagtt-3'
ACGGTGGAGGGCAGTGTAGTCTGAGCAGTACTCGTTGCTGCCGCGCGCGCCACCAGACATAATAGCTGAC
AGACTAACAGACTGTTCCTTTCCATGGGTCTTTTCTGCAGAAGCTTGAATTCTCGAGGATCCGCGGCCGC
GCCACCATGGTAGTCCCAGGACCCCTGGCTCTCTCGCTGTTGCTGTCCAGCCTCACCCTGCTGGTGTCCC
ACCTCTCCAGCTCCCAGGACATTGCCAGTGAGTCCAGCAGTGAGCAACAGATGTGCACGCGGAGGGAGCA
CCCCATCGTGGCCTTTGAAGATCTGAAGCCGTGGGTCTTTAACTTCACCTACCCTGGAGTCCGGGATTTC
TCCCAGCTTGCTCTTGATCCCTCGAGGAATCAGCTCATCGTGGGAGCCAGGAACTACCTCTTCAGACTCA
GCCTCGCCAATGTCTCCCTCCTTCAGGCTACAGAGTGGGCCTCCAGTGAGGACACGCGCCGCTCCTGCCA
GAGCAAAGGGAAAACGGAGGAGGAGTGTCAGAACTATGTACGAGTCCTGATTGTTTCCGGCCGGAAGGTG
TTCATGTGCGGTACCAATGCCTTTTCCCCAGTGTGCTCCAGCAGACAGGTAGGGAACCTCAGCCGGACTA
TTGAGAAGATCAACGGTGTGGCCCGGTGCCCCTATGACCCACGCCACAACTCTACAGCCGTCATCTCCTC
TCAGGG
